>Addgene plasmid #86758 | HA-PRAS40 WT | addgene full sequence | sequence record 170528 | Addgene NGS Result
TTCGAGCTCGCCCGACATTGATTATTGACTAGTTATTAATAGTAATCAATTACGGGGTCATTAGTTCATA
GCCCATATATGGAGTTCCGCGTTACATAACTTACGGTAAATGGCCCGCCTGGCTGACCGCCCAACGACCC
CCGCCCATTGACGTCAATAATGACGTATGTTCCCATAGTAACGCCAATAGGGACTTTCCATTGACGTCAA
TGGGTGGAGTATTTACGGTAAACTGCCCACTTGGCAGTACATCAAGTGTATCATATGCCAAGTACGCCCC
CTATTGACGTCAATGACGGTAAATGGCCCGCCTGGCATTATGCCCAGTACATGACCTTATGGGACTTTCC
TACTTGGCAGTACATCTACGTATTAGTCATCGCTATTACCATGGTGATGCGGTTTTGGCAGTACATCAAT
GGGCGTGGATAGCGGTTTGACTCACGGGGATTTCCAAGTCTCCACCCCATTGACGTCAATGGGAGTTTGT
TTTGGCACCAAAATCAACGGGACTTTCCAAAATGTCGTAACAACTCCGCCCCATTGACGCAAATGGGCGG
TAGGCGTGTACGGTGGGAGGTCTATATAAGCAGAGCTCGTTTAGTGAACCGTCAGATCGCCTGGAGACGC
CATCCACGCTGTTTTGACCTCCATAGAAGACACCGGGACCGATCCAGCCTCCGCGGCCGGGAACGGTGCA
TTGGAACGCGGATTCCCCGTGCCAAGAGTGACGTAAGTACCGCCTATAGAGTCTATAGGCCCACCCCCTT
GGCTTCGTTAGAACGCGGCTACAATTAATACATAACCTTATGTATCATACACATACGATTTAGGTGACAC
TATAGAATAACATCCACTTTGCCTTTCTCTCCACAGGTGTCCACTCCCAGGTCCAACTGCACCTCGGTTC
TATCGATTGAATTCCCGAACCGACAGTCGGTCTCTTCACCAAGGCCATTCGCGCCACCATGGGCTACCCC
TATGATGTGCCTGACTACGCAGATCTCAATGGTGGTGGTGGTGGGTCGACG
[99 nt withheld, positions 1032-1130]
GCCCCGCCGCCACCACCCCGCCCGGGCCCCTGTGCCTATCCTGCCCATGGTCGAGGAGCCCTGGCGGAGG
CAGCGCGCCGTTGCCTCCACGACATCGCACTGGCCCACAGGGCTGCCACTGCTGCTCGGCCTCCTGCGCC
CCCACCAGCACCACAGCCACCCAGTCCCACACCCAGCCCACCCCGGCCTACCCTGGCCAGAGAGGACAAC
GAGGAGGACGAGGATGAGCCCACAGAGACAGAGACCTCCGGGGAGCAGCTGGGCATTAGTGATAATGGAG
GGCTCTTTGTGATGGATGAGGACGCCACCCTCCAGGACCTTCCCCCCTTCTGTGAGTCAGACCCCGAGAG
TACAGATGATGGCAGCCTGAGCGAGGAGACCCCCGCCGGCCCCCCCACCTGCTCAGTGCCCCCAGCCTCA
GCCCTACCCACACAGCAGTACGCCAAGTCCCTGCCTGTGTCTGTGCCCGTCTGGGGCTTCAAGGAGAAGA
GGACAGAGGCGCGGTCATCAGATGAGGAGAATGGGCCGCCCTCTTCGCCCGACCTGGACCGCATCGCGGC
GAGC
[105 nt withheld, positions 1695-1799]
TGAGCGGCCGCTAAGTAAGTAAGGATCCCCAGCTTGGCCGCCATGGCCCAACTTGTTTATTGCAGCTTAT
AATGGTTACAAATAAAGCAATAGCATCACAAATTTCACAAATAAAGCATTTTTTTCACTGCATTCTAGTT
GTGGTTTGTCCAAACTCATCAATGTATCTTATCATGTCTGGATCGGGAATTAATTCGGCGCAGCACCATG
GCCTGAAATAACCTCTGAAAGAGGAACTTGGTTAGGTACCTTCTGAGGCGGAAAGAACCAGCTGTGGAAT
GTGTGTCAGTTAGGGTGTGGAAAGTCCCCAGGCTCCCCAGCAGGCAGAAGTATGCAAAGCATGCATCTCA
ATTAGTCAGCAACCAGGTGTGGAAAGTCCCCAGGCTCCCCAGCAGGCAGAAGTATGCAAAGCATGCATCT
CAATTAGTCAGCAACCATAGTCCCGCCCCTAACTCCGCCCATCCCGCCCCTAACTCCGCCCAGTTCCGCC
CATTCTCCGCCCCATGGCTGACTAATTTTTTTTATTTATGCAGAGGCCGAGGCCGCCTCGGCCTCTGAGC
TATTCCAGAAGTAGTGAGGAGGCTTTTTTGGAGGCCTAGGCTTTTGCAAAAAGCTGTTAACAGCTTGGCA
CTGGCCGTCGTTTTACAACGTCGTGACTGGGAAAACCCTGGCGTTACCCAACTTAATCGCCTTGCAGCAC
ATCCCCCTTTCGCCAGCTGGCGTAATAGCGAAGAGGCCCGCACCGATCGCCCTTCCCAACAGTTGCGCAG
CCTGAATGGCGAATGGCGCCTGATGCGGTATTTTCTCCTTACGCATCTGTGCGGTATTTCACACCGCATA
[142 nt withheld, positions 2640-2781]
C
[141 nt withheld, positions 2783-2923]
CCTTTGACGTTGGAGTCCACGTTCTTT
[37 nt withheld, positions 2951-2987]
ACCCTATCTCGGGCTATTCTTTTGATTTATAAGGGATTTTGCCGATTTCGGCCTATTGGTTAAAAAATGA
GCTGATTTAACAAAAATTTAACGCGAATTTTAACAAAATATTAACGTTTACAATTTTATGGTGCACTCTC
AGTACAATCTGCTCTGATGCCGCATAGTTAAGCCAGCCCCGACACCCGCCAACACCCGCTGACGCGCCCT
GACGGGCTTGTCTGCTCCCGGCATCCGCTTACAGACAAGCTGTGACCGTCTCCGGGAGCTGCATGTGTCA
GAGGTTTTCACCGTCATCACCGAAACGCGCGAGACGAAAGGGCCTCGTGATACGCCTATTTTTATAGGTT
AATGTCATGATAATAATGGTTTCTTAGACGTCAGGTGGCACTTTTCGGGGAAATGTGCGCGGAACCCCTA
TTTGTTTATTTTTCTAAATACATTCAAATATGTATCCGCTCATGAGACAATAACCCTGATAAATGCTTCA
ATAATATTGAAAAAGGAAGAGTATGAGTATTCAACATTTCCGTGTCGCCCTTATTCCCTTTTTTGCGGCA
TTTTGCCTTCCTGTTTTTGCTCACCCAGAAACGCTGGTGAAAGTAAAAGATGCTGAAGATCAGTTGGGTG
CACGAGTGGGTTACATCGAACTGGATCTCAACAGCGGTAAGATCCTTGAGAGTTTTCGCCCCGAAGAACG
TTTTCCAATGATGAGCACTTTTAAAGTTCTGCTATGTGGCGCGGTATTATCCCGTATTGACGCCGGGCAA
GAGCAACTCGGTCGCCGCATACACTATTCTCAGAATGACTTGGTTGAGTACTCACCAGTCACAGAAAAGC
ATCTTACGGATGGCATGACAGTAAGAGAATTATGCAGTGCTGCCATAACCATGAGTGATAACACTGCGGC
CAACTTACTTCTGACAACGATCGGAGGACCGAAGGAGCTAACCGCTTTTTTGCACAACATGGGGGATCAT
GTAACTCGCCTTGATCGTTGGGAACCGGAGCTGAATGAAGCCATACCAAACGACGAGCGTGACACCACGA
TGCCTGTAGCAATGGCAACAACGTTGCGCAAACTATTAACTGGCGAACTACTTACTCTAGCTTCCCGGCA
ACAATTAATAGACTGGATGGAGGCGGATAAAGTTGCAGGACCACTTCTGCGCTCGGCCCTTCCGGCTGGC
TGGTTTATTGCTGATAAATCTGGAGCCGGTGAGCGTGGGTCTCGCGGTATCATTGCAGCACTGGGGCCAG
ATGGTAAGCCCTCCCGTATCGTAGTTATCTACACGACGGGGAGTCAGGCAACTATGGATGAACGAAATAG
ACAGATCGCTGAGATAGGTGCCTCACTGATTAAGCATTGGTAACTGTCAGACCAAGTTTACTCATATATA
CTTTAGATTGATTTAAAACTTCATTTTTAATTTAAAAGGATCTAGGTGAAGATCCTTTTTGATAATCTCA
TGACCAAAATCCCTTAACGTGAGTTTTCGTTCCACTGAGCGTCAGACCCCGTAGAAAAGATCAAAGGATC
TTCTTGAGATCCTTTTTTTCTGCGCGTAATCTGCTGCTTGCAAACAAAAAAACCACCGCTACCAGCGGTG
GTTTGTTTGCCGGATCAAGAGCTACCAACTCTTTTTCCGAAGGTAACTGGCTTCAGCAGAGCGCAGATAC
CAAATACTGTTCTTCTAGTGTAGCCGTAGTTAGGCCACCACTTCAAGAACTCTGTAGCACCGCCTACATA
CCTCGCTCTGCTAATCCTGTTACCAGTGGCTGCTGCCAGTGGCGATAAGTCGTGTCTTACCGGGTTGGAC
TCAAGACGATAGTTACCGGATAAGGCGCAGCGGTCGGGCTGAACGGGGGGTTCGTGCACACAGCCCAGCT
TGGAGCGAACGACCTACACCGAACTGAGATACCTACAGCGTGAGCTATGAGAAAGCGCCACGCTTCCCGA
AGGGAGAAAGGCGGACAGGTATCCGGTAAGCGGCAGGGTCGGAACAGGAGAGCGCACGAGGGAGCTTCCA
GGGGGAAACGCCTGGTATCTTTATAGTCCTGTCGGGTTTCGCCACCTCTGACTTGAGCGTCGATTTTTGT
GATGCTCGTCAGGGGGGCGGAGCCTATGGAAAAACGCCAGCAACGCGGCCTTTTTACGGTTCCTGGCCTT
TTGCTGGCCTTTTGCTCACATGTTCTTTCCTGCGTTATCCCCTGATTCTGTGGATAACCGTATTACCGCC
TTTGAGTGAGCTGATACCGCTCGCCGCAGCCGAACGACCGAGCGCAGCGAGTCAGTGAGCGAGGAAGCGG
AAGAGCGCCCAATACGCAAACCGCCTCTCCCCGCGCGTTGGCCGATTCATTAATGCAGCTGGCACGACAG
GTTTCCCGACTGGAAAGCGGGCAGTGAGCGCAACGCAATTAATGTGAGTTAGCTCACTCATTAGGCACCC
CAGGCTTTACACTTTATGCTTCCGGCTCGTATGTTGTGTGGAATTGTGAGCGGATAACAATTTCACACAG
GAAACAGCTATGACATGATTACGAATTAA
Features (pLannotate 1.2.2; 20 found; start..end, strand, type, name):
     14..393     +  enhancer       CMV enhancer: human cytomegalovirus immediate early enhancer
    394..597     +  promoter       CMV promoter: human cytomegalovirus (CMV) immediate early promoter
    733..776     +  intron         CMV intron (fragment): modified intron A from human cytomegalovirus
    828..846     +  promoter       SP6 promoter: promoter for bacteriophage SP6 RNA polymerase
    850..887     +  CDS            IgH signal sequence (fragment): signal sequence from the mouse immunoglobulin heavy chain variable region
   1032..1799    +  CDS            AKT1S1 (sequence partly withheld): AKTS1_HUMAN - Also known as PRAS40 From Homo sapiens (Human).
   1849..1983    +  polyA_signal   SV40 poly(A) signal: SV40 polyadenylation signal
   2052..2409    +  promoter       SV40 promoter: SV40 enhancer and early promoter
   2428..2582    +  CDS            lacZα (fragment): LacZα fragment of β-galactosidase; lacZ fragment
   2588..2639    -  misc_feature   bom (fragment): basis of mobility region from pBR322
   2658..3038    +  rep_origin     M13 ori (sequence partly withheld): M13 bacteriophage origin of replication; arrow indicates direction of (+) strand synthesis
   3114..3163    -  misc_feature   bom (fragment): basis of mobility region from pBR322
   3265..3300    -  CDS            rop (fragment): Rop protein, which maintains plasmids at low copy number; rop
   3395..3499    +  promoter       AmpR promoter: bla
   3500..4360    +  CDS            AmpR: β-lactamase; bla; confers resistance to ampicillin, carbenicillin, and related antibiotics
   4531..5119    +  rep_origin     ori: high-copy-number ColE1/pMB1/pBR322/pUC origin of replication
   5302..5394    +  CDS            lacI (fragment): lac repressor; lacI; The lac repressor binds to the lac operator to inhibit transcription in E. coli. This inhibition can be relieved by adding lactose or isopropyl-β-D-thiogalactopyranoside (IPTG).
   5407..5428    +  protein_bind   CAP binding site: CAP binding activates transcription in the presence of cAMP. E. coli catabolite activator protein
   5443..5473    +  promoter       lac promoter: promoter for the E. coli lac operon
   5481..5497    +  protein_bind   lac operator: The lac repressor binds to the lac operator to inhibit transcription in E. coli. This inhibition can be relieved by adding lactose or isopropyl-β-D-thiogalactopyranoside (IPTG). lac repressor encoded by lacI
