[The description below was written by a language model from this plasmid's Addgene catalogue record and pLannotate feature annotations shown in this document.]
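Description:
HA-PRAS40 WT is a mammalian expression plasmid built on the pRK5 backbone that produces wild-type human PRAS40 (the product of the AKT1S1 gene) carrying an N-terminal HA epitope tag. The sequenced record is about 5.5 kb. In bacteria it is maintained through a high-copy ColE1/pUC-type origin and selected with ampicillin via the β-lactamase gene and its own promoter. An M13 phage origin is also annotated, which in principle allows single-stranded DNA production. Short remnants of lacZα, lacI, rop and the pBR322 bom region, along with a lac promoter/operator, are backbone leftovers rather than functional parts of the expression unit.

The expression cassette is driven by the human cytomegalovirus immediate-early enhancer and promoter, followed by a fragment of CMV intron A and an SP6 promoter that could serve for in vitro transcription. The AKT1S1 coding sequence (catalogued as a 771 bp insert) lies downstream and is terminated by an SV40 polyadenylation signal. The HA tag stated in the catalogue entry is not separately annotated in the feature table; it presumably sits in the unannotated stretch just upstream of the coding sequence. A short match to an immunoglobulin heavy-chain signal sequence is also flagged upstream, but only as a fragment, and the record does not indicate that it forms part of the expressed protein. An SV40 enhancer/early promoter region follows the poly(A) signal, but no mammalian selection marker is annotated, so the plasmid appears suited to transient transfection.

The construct is intended for expressing HA-tagged PRAS40 in mammalian cells, which allows detection or immunoprecipitation through the tag. The associated work concerns mTORC1 signalling through PRAS40 in protein synthesis and immunoproteasome formation. The "WT" designation suggests use as the wild-type reference, although the record lists no mutant versions.
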