Addgene plasmid #86758: HA-PRAS40 WT
Purpose: N-terminal HA-tagged protein expression in mammalian cells
Depositing lab: Do-Hyung Kim. Depositing organization: University of Minnesota. Publication: mTORC1 Coordinates Protein Synthesis and Immunoproteasome Formation via PRAS40 to Prevent Accumulation of Protein Stress. Yun YS, Kim KH, Tschida B, Sachs Z, Noble-Orcutt KE, Moriarity BS, Ai T, Ding R, Williams J, Chen L, Largaespada D, Kim DH. Mol Cell. 2016 Feb 18;61(4):625-39. doi: 10.1016/j.molcel.2016.01.013. Epub 2016 Feb 11. PubMed 26876939.
Backbone
  Vector backbone: pRK5
  Vector type: Mammalian Expression
Growth in bacteria
  Bacterial resistance: Ampicillin, 100 μg/mL
  Growth temperature: 37°C
  Growth strain: DH5alpha
  Copy number: Unknown
Gene/Insert
  Gene/Insert name: human PRAS40
  Species: H. sapiens (human)
  Insert size (bp): 771
  Entrez Gene: AKT1S1 (a.k.a. Lobe, PRAS40)
  Promoter: CMV
  Tag / fusion protein: HA (N terminal on insert)
  Cloning method: Unknown
  Sequencing primers: 5′ CMV-F
Terms and licenses: Academic/Nonprofit Terms; Industry Terms: Not Available to Industry
Depositor comments: Image# 2988648
How to cite: HA-PRAS40 WT was a gift from Do-Hyung Kim (Addgene plasmid # 86758 ; http://n2t.net/addgene:86758 ; RRID:Addgene_86758)
